>Addgene plasmid #87668 | RV-cag-Dio-Kif5c-2A-tdt | depositor full sequence | sequence record 170955 | Full Sequence
GATCCGGCCATTAGCCATATTATTCATTGGTTATATAGCATAAATCAATATTGGCTATTGGCCATTGCAT
ACGTTGTATCCATATCATAATATGTACATTTATATTGGCTCATGTCCAACATTACCGCCATGTTGACATT
GATTATTGACTAGTTATTAATAGTAATCAATTACGGGGTCATTAGTTCATAGCCCATATATGGAGTTCCG
CGTTACATAACTTACGGTAAATGGCCCGCCTGGCTGACCGCCCAACGACCCCCGCCCATTGACGTCAATA
ATGACGTATGTTCCCATAGTAACGCCAATAGGGACTTTCCATTGACGTCAATGGGTGGAGTATTTACGGT
AAACTGCCCACTTGGCAGTACATCAAGTGTATCATATGCCAAGTACGCCCCCTATTGACGTCAATGACGG
TAAATGGCCCGCCTGGCATTATGCCCAGTACATGACCTTATGGGACTTTCCTACTTGGCAGTACATCTAC
GTATTAGTCATCGCTATTACCATGGTGATGCGGTTTTGGCAGTACATCAATGGGCGTGGATAGCGGTTTG
ACTCACGGGGATTTCCAAGTCTCCACCCCATTGACGTCAATGGGAGTTTGTTTTGGCACCAAAATCAACG
GGACTTTCCAAAATGTCGTAACAACTCCGCCCCATTGACGCAAATGGGCGGTAGGCATGTACGGTGGGAG
GTCTATATAAGCAGAGCTCAATAAAAGAGCCCACAACCCCTCACTCGGGGCGCCAGTCCTCCGATTGACT
GAGTCGCCCGGGTACCCGTATTCCCAATAAAGCCTCTTGCTGTTTGCATCCGAATCGTGGTCTCGCTGTT
CCTTGGGAGGGTCTCCTCTGAGTGATTGACTACCCACGACGGGGGTCTTTCATTTGGGGGCTCGTCCGGG
ATTTGGAGACCCCTGCCCAGGGACCACCGACCCACCACCGGGAGGTAAGCTGGCCAGCAACTTATCTGTG
TCTGTCCGATTGTCTAGTGTCTATGTTTGATGTTATGCGCCTGCGTCTGTACTAGTTAGCTAACTAGCTC
TGTATCTGGCGGACCCGTGGTGGAACTGACGAGTTCTGAACACCCGGCCGCAACCCTGGGAGACGTCCCA
GGGACTTTGGGGGCCGTTTTTGTGGCCCGACCTGAGGAAGGGAGTCGATGTGGAATCCGACCCCGTCAGG
ATATGTGGTTCTGGTAGGAGACGAGAACCTAAAACAGTTCCCGCCTCCGTCTGAATTTTTGCTTTCGGTT
TGGAACCGAAGCCGCGCGTCTTGTCTGCTGCAGCGCTGCAGCATCGTTCTGTGTTGTCTCTGTCTGACTG
TGTTTCTGTATTTGTCTGAAAATTAGGGCCAGACTGTTACCACTCCCTTAAGTTTGACCTTAGGTCACTG
GAAAGATGTCGAGCGGATCGCTCACAACCAGTCGGTAGATGTCAAGAAGAGACGTTGGGTTACCTTCTGC
TCTGCAGAATGGCCAACCTTTAACGTCGGATGGCCGCGAGACGGCACCTTTAACCGAGACCTCATCACCC
AGGTTAAGATCAAGGTCTTTTCACCTGGCCCGCATGGACACCCAGACCAGGTCCCCTACATCGTGACCTG
GGAAGCCTTGGCTTTTGACCCCCCTCCCTGGGTCAAGCCCTTTGTACACCCTAAGCCTCCGCCTCCTCTT
CCTCCATCCGCCCCGTCTCTCCCCCTTGAACCTCCTCGTTCGACCCCGCCTCGATCCTCCCTTTATCCAG
CCCTCACTCCTTCTCTAGGCGCCGGAATTCGATGTCGACATTGATTATTGACTAGTTATTAATAGTAATC
AATTACGGGGTCATTAGTTCATAGCCCATATATGGAGTTCCGCGTTACATAACTTACGGTAAATGGCCCG
CCTGGCTGACCGCCCAACGACCCCCGCCCATTGACGTCAATAATGACGTATGTTCCCATAGTAACGCCAA
TAGGGACTTTCCATTGACGTCAATGGGTGGACTATTTACGGTAAACTGCCCACTTGGCAGTACATCAAGT
GTATCATATGCCAAGTACGCCCCCTATTGACGTCAATGACGGTAAATGGCCCGCCTGGCATTATGCCCAG
TACATGACCTTATGGGACTTTCCTACTTGGCAGTACATCTACGTATTAGTCATCGCTATTACCATGGGTC
GAGGTGAGCCCCACGTTCTGCTTCACTCTCCCCATCTCCCCCCCCTCCCCACCCCCAATTTTGTATTTAT
TTATTTTTTAATTATTTTGTGCAGCGATGGGGGCGGGGGGGGGGGGGGCGCGCGCCAGGCGGGGCGGGGC
GGGGCGAGGGGCGGGGCGGGGCGAGGCGGAGAGGTGCGGCGGCAGCCAATCAGAGCGGCGCGCTCCGAAA
GTTTCCTTTTATGGCGAGGCGGCGGCGGCGGCGGCCCTATAAAAAGCGAAGCGCGCGGCGGGCGGGAGTC
GCTGCGTTGCCTTCGCCCCGTGCCCCGCTCCGCGCCGCCTCGCGCCGCCCGCCCCGGCTCTGACTGACCG
CGTTACTCCCACAGGTGAGCGGGCGGGACGGCCCTTCTCCTCCGGGCTGTAATTAGCGCTTGGTTTAATG
ACGGCTCGTTTCTTTTCTGTGGCTGCGTGAAAGCCTTAAAGGGCTCCGGGAGGGCCCTTTGTGCGGGGGG
GAGCGGCTCGGGGGGTGCGTGCGTGTGTGTGTGCGTGGGGAGCGCCGCGTGCGGCCCGCGCTGCCCGGCG
GCTGTGAGCGCTGCGGGCGCGGCGCGGGGCTTTGTGCGCTCCGCGTGTGCGCGAGGGGAGCGCGGCCGGG
GGCGGTGCCCCGCGGTGCGGGGGGGCTGCGAGGGGAACAAAGGCTGCGTGCGGGGTGTGTGCGTGGGGGG
GTGAGCAGGGGGTGTGGGCGCGGCGGTCGGGCTGTAACCCCCCCCTGCACCCCCCTCCCCGAGTTGCTGA
GCACGGCCCGGCTTCGGGTGCGGGGCTCCGTGCGGGGCGTGGCGCGGGGCTCGCCGTGCCGGGCGGGGGG
TGGCGGCAGGTGGGGGTGCCGGGCGGGGCGGGGCCGCCTCGGGCCGGGGAGGGCTCGGGGGAGGGGCGCG
GCGGCCCCGGAGCGCCGGCGGCTGTCGAGGCGCGGCGAGCCGCAGCCATTGCCTTTTATGGTAATCGTGC
GAGAGGGCGCAGGGACTTCCTTTGTCCCAAATCTGGCGGAGCCGAAATCTGGGAGGCGCCGCCGCACCCC
CTCTAGCGGGCGCGGGCGAAGCGGTGCGGCGCCGGCAGGAAGGAAATGGGCGGGGAGGGCCTTCGTGCGT
CGCCGCGCCGCCGTCCCCTTCTCCATCTCCAGCCTCGGGGCTGCCGCAGGGGGACGGCTGCCTTCGGGGG
GGACGGGGCAGGGCGGGGTTCGGCTTCTGGCGTGTGACCGGCGGCTCTAGAGCCTCTGCTAACCATGTTC
ATGCCTTCTTCTTTTTCCTACAGCTCCTGGGCAACGTGCTGGTTGTTGTGCTGTCTCATCATTTTGGCAA
AGAATTCGCTAGCGGATCCGGAATAACTTCGTATAGGATACTTTATACGAAGTTATGCAGAATGGTAGCT
GGATTGTAGCTGCTATTAGCAATATGAAACCTCTTAATAACTTCGTATAGCATACATTATACGAAGTTAT
TTAATTAATTACTTGTACAGCTCGTCCATGCCGTACAGGAACAGGTGGTGGCGGCCCTCGGAGCGCTCGT
ACTGTTCCACGATGGTGTAGTCCTCGTTGTGGGAGGTGATGTCCAGCTTGGTGTCCACGTAGTAGTAGCC
GGGCAGTTGCACGGGCTTCTTGGCCATGTAGATGGTCTTGAACTCCACCAGGTAGTGGCCGCCGTCCTTC
AGCTTCAGGGCCTGGTGGATCTCGCCCTTCAGCACGCCGTCGCGGGGGTACAGGCGCTCGGTGGAGGCCT
CCCAGCCCATGGTCTTCTTCTGCATTACGGGGCCGTCGGGGGGGAAGTTGGTGCCGCGCATCTTCACCTT
GTAGATCAGCGTGCCGTCCTGCAGGGAGGAGTCCTGGGTCACGGTCACCAGACCGCCGTCCTCGAAGTTC
ATCACGCGCTCCCACTTGAAGCCCTCGGGGAAGGACAGCTTCTTGTAATCGGGGATGTCGGCGGGGTGCT
TCACGTACGCCTTGGAGCCGTACATGAACTGGGGGGACAGGATGTCCCAGGCGAAGGGCAGGGGGCCGCC
CTTGGTCACCTTCAGCTTGGCGGTCTGGGTGCCCTCGTAGGGGCGGCCCTCGCCCTCGCCCTCGATCTCG
AACTCGTGGCCGTTCATGGAGCCCTCCATGCGCACCTTGAAGCGCATGAACTCTTTGATGACGGCCATGT
TGTTGTCCTCGGAGGAGGCGGTGCCGGAGCTGCCGCTGCCGGTGCTGCCGGTGCCATGCCCCAGGAACAG
GTGGTGGCGGCCCTCGGAGCGCTCGTACTGTTCCACGATGGTGTAGTCCTCGTTGTGGGAGGTGATGTCC
AGCTTGGTGTCCACGTAGTAGTAGCCGGGCAGTTGCACGGGCTTCTTGGCCATGTAGATGGTCTTGAACT
CCACCAGGTAGTGGCCGCCGTCCTTCAGCTTCAGGGCCTGGTGGATCTCGCCCTTCAGCACGCCGTCGCG
GGGGTACAGGCGCTCGGTGGAGGCCTCCCAGCCCATGGTCTTCTTCTGCATTACGGGGCCGTCGGGGGGG
AAGTTGGTGCCGCGCATCTTCACCTTGTAGATCAGCGTGCCGTCCTGCAGGGAGGAGTCCTGGGTCACGG
TCACCAGACCGCCGTCCTCGAAGTTCATCACGCGCTCCCACTTGAAGCCCTCGGGGAAGGACAGCTTCTT
GTAATCGGGGATGTCGGCGGGGTGCTTCACGTACGCCTTGGAGCCGTACATGAACTGGGGGGACAGGATG
TCCCAGGCGAAGGGCAGGGGGCCGCCCTTGGTCACCTTCAGCTTGGCGGTCTGGGTGCCCTCGTAGGGGC
GGCCCTCGCCCTCGCCCTCGATCTCGAACTCGTGGCCGTTCATGGAGCCCTCCATGCGCACCTTGAAGCG
CATGAACTCTTTGATGACCTCCTCGCCCTTGCTCACCATGATCTTTTGGTCCTCATCATTCTTTTCAACC
TGTTTGGTTCTTCTCATACAGCACAGCATGGCGCGTGTAGGCCCGGGGTTTTCTTCAACATCACCTGCTT
GCTTTAGCAGAGAGAAGTTTGTGGCGCCGGATCCCGGGCCCGCGGTACCGTCGACGTACTTGTACAGCTC
GTCCATGCCGAGAGTGATCCCGGCGGCGGTCACGAACTCCAGCAGGACCATGTGATCGCGCTTCTCGTTG
GGGTCTTTGCTCAGGGCGGACTGGTAGCTCAGGTAGTGGTTGTCGGGCAGCAGCACGGGGCCGTCGCCGA
TGGGGGTGTTCTGCTGGTAGTGGTCGGCGAGCTGCACGCTGCCGTCCTCGATGTTGTGGCGGATCTTGAA
GTTCACCTTGATGCCGTTCTTCTGCTTGTCGGCCATGATATAGACGTTGTGGCTGTTGTAGTTGTACTCC
AGCTTGTGCCCCAGGATGTTGCCGTCCTCCTTGAAGTCGATGCCCTTCAGCTCGATGCGGTTCACCAGGG
TGTCGCCCTCGAACTTCACCTCGGCGCGGGTCTTGTAGTTGCCGTCGTCCTTGAAGAAGATGGTGCGCTC
CTGGACGTAGCCTTCGGGCATGGCGGACTTGAAGAAGTCGTGCTGCTTCATGTGGTCGGGGTAGCGGGCG
AAGCACTGCAGGCCGTAGCCGAAGGTGGTCACGAGGGTGGGCCAGGGCACGGGCAGCTTGCCGGTGGTGC
AGATGAACTTCAGGGTCAGCTTGCCGTAGGTGGCATCGCCCTCGCCCTCGCCGGACACGCTGAACTTGTG
GCCGTTTACGTCGCCGTCCAGCTCGACCAGGATGGGCACCACCCCGGTGAACAGCTCCTCGCCCTTGCTC
ACCATGGTGGCGACCGGTGATATCTCGCCCAGATCCTTGAGAAGCAGGTTCAGGATCTCCGTGGCCCTCT
TCTTCTGGTGGTTGCTAAGCTCCTGTAGCTGACTCAGCTCCCGCTGGGTGGTTGTCAGTGTCGTCGTTTT
CTGGGCCAGCTCATCGGTCAGTTGCTCGTTGGCCCGGGTCTTGTCCTCCACTTCCTGTGACTTCTGGTCG
TAATTGACAGCCAGCTCCTCCAGGGCCTGGAGGACCTCCTTCACCTCGTCTTTAGCCGCCTCGTTTTCAA
TCTGGAGGCGGGTCAGCTCCTCCTGGATTTTCTCGTAGTCCCTTCTGGTGGAAGCTAGAAGCTCGTCCTG
ATCCAACATCTGTTGCTTCAGCTTTTCAGCCAGCTGGCTCTGCTGGTTAATTTCATCGTCCTTGTCATCC
AGCTGTCGGTACAGACTGGTGATTTCCTCGTCATACTTCTCTTTCTCAGCAGAGATGCCGTCAACCACAG
GTGTGATGTTGTCTATGATGGGTGTGTTGTCGCAGGGCTCCAGGTTCTTCTGGTCCTTGGCACTGATCTG
TTCATCCTCAGGCACAGCTTCCCCGTTCCTCCACCTGTTCAGCTCCACCTCCAGATGCTGGATGACACTC
TTCAGGGCCTTATTCTTCTCTTTCTCTTTTTCATATTTCTTCTTCCATTCTTCTGCTGTTAGTTCCAAGT
TCACAGAGACCGTATTCTTGATGGTCTTTGCTCTCTGTCCAAACATCAGCGTGGACTTGGTCTCAGCCTC
ATTGAAGACTGAAGGAGAACAGCAAATGACAATGGTGGTCCTGCAGTTCCCACCCAGAGAGTCCTGGAGA
ATCCGAGTCATCTTGCTGTCCCGGTATGGCACATGTGTTTTTGTCCCTTCTGCCAAGGCAGAGATCACAT
TTCCAAGAGCAGACAAAGACTTGTTGATATTTTTAGCTTCATCAAGAACAGCTCCCTCGGCACCAGTTTT
GCTGACCTTTTCACTCCCAGCCAAATCAACCAAATACAGCTTCCCGCTGAGTTTTTTTTCAGTCTCCACA
TTCTCTTGTTTAATGTTAATCAGGAAGATACTGTGACTCCTGGAGCTGTGTTCGTTCATGTTTGTCACAG
CCACATGTCGGTTTGCTTTGCCCTCATCGATCACATCCATGACCTCCTCCGGGCTTGACACAAACCTCTC
GGTGCACCCCTTTACATAGGGGACTCTGTTTTTGTCTTCATGAACAGCCAAGTTGGTCTTGGACACGTCA
AGCAAGTCCCTTATTTTGTCCAAGTAGATCTCAAAATAGGAAACCTTGATATGAAACTCCAAGTTCTCAT
CCATGGAATAGATGTGATCGAAAATATCGTGTGCGATCCTGGGTATGATACCCATAAGCTGAGGATCGTG
CAGCTTCCCCTCCATGGTATGAGTTTTTCCTGATGAAGTCTGCCCGTATGCAAAAATTGTCCCATTGTAA
CCCTCGAGGACATCTTTGACAATCTGCTTCGCACAGGCATTGTAGACCTGCTCCTGGGTTGTGTTGGGCG
GCAGAACTCGGTCAAAGACATACGGCTTCCCTTGCCCGATCACCACCGTCTCCTCGCCTTTGAATTTGGG
GATGAATTTGTCCCCGCGGAGGATCTCAGCTTCGTTGAGGGGCCGGAACCGGCACATCACTTTGATGCTG
CATTCGGCTGGATCCGCCATGGCGCGCCGCGATAACTTCGTATAAAGTATCCTATACGAAGTTATTTGCC
TTAACCCAGAAATTATCACTGTTATTCTTTAGAATGGTGCAAAGAATAACTTCGTATAATGTATGCTATA
CGAAGTTATGTTTAAACCAATCAACCTCTGGATTACAAAATTTGTGAAAGATTGACTGGTATTCTTAACT
ATGTTGCTCCTTTTACGCTATGTGGATACGCTGCTTTAATGCCTTTGTATCATGCTATTGCTTCCCGTAT
GGCTTTCATTTTCTCCTCCTTGTATAAATCCTGGTTGCTGTCTCTTTATGAGGAGTTGTGGCCCGTTGTC
AGGCAACGTGGCGTGGTGTGCACTGTGTTTGCTGACGCAACCCCCACTGGTTGGGGCATTGCCACCACCT
GTCAGCTCCTTTCCGGGACTTTCGCTTTCCCCCTCCCTATTGCCACGGCGGAACTCATCGCCGCCTGCCT
TGCCCGCTGCTGGACAGGGGCTCGGCTGTTGGGCACTGACAATTCCGTGGTGTTGTCGGGGAAGCTGACG
TCCTTTCCATGGCTGCTCGCCTGTGTTGCCACCTGGATTCTGCGCGGGACGTCCTTCTGCTACGTCCCTT
CGGCCCTCAATCCAGCGGACCTTCCTTCCCGCGGCCTGCTGCCGGCTCTGCGGCCTCTTCCGCGTCTTCG
CCTTCGCCCTCAGACGAGTCGGATCTCCCTTTGGGCCGCCTCCCCGCCTGGAATTCGAGCTCGAGCTTGT
TAACATCGATAAAATAAAAGATTTTATTTAGTCTCCAGAAAAAGGGGGGAATGAAAGACCCCACCTGTAG
GTTTGGCAAGCTAGCTTAAGTAACGCCATTTTGCAAGGCATGGAAAAATACATAACTGAGAATAGAGAAG
TTCAGATCAAGGTCAGGAACAGATGGAACAGCTGAATATGGGCCAAACAGGATATCTGTGGTAAGCAGTT
CCTGCCCCGGCTCAGGGCCAAGAACAGATGGAACAGCTGAATATGGGCCAAACAGGATATCTGTGGTAAG
CAGTTCCTGCCCCGGCTCAGGGCCAAGAACAGATGGTCCCCAGATGCGGTCCAGCCCTCAGCAGTTTCTA
GAGAACCATCAGATGTTTCCAGGGTGCCCCAAGGACCTGAAATGACCCTGTGCCTTATTTGAACTAACCA
ATCAGTTCGCTTCTCGCTTCTGTTCGCGCGCTTCTGCTCCCCGAGCTCAATAAAAGAGCCCACAACCCCT
CACTCGGGGCGCCAGTCCTCCGATTGACTGAGTCGCCCGGGTACCCGTGTATCCAATAAACCCTCTTGCA
GTTGCATCCGACTTGTGGTCTCGCTGTTCCTTGGGAGGGTCTCCTCTGAGTGATTGACTACCCGTCAGCG
GGGGTCTTTCATTTCCGACTTGTGGTCTCGCTGCCTTGGGAGGGTCTCCTCTGAGTGATTGACTACCCGT
CAGCGGGGGTCTTCACATGCAGCATGTATCAAAATTAATTTGGTTTTTTTTCTTAAGTATTTACATTAAA
TGGCCATAGTTGCATTAATGAATCGGCCAACGCGCGGGGAGAGGCGGTTTGCGTATTGGCGCTCTTCCGC
TTCCTCGCTCACTGACTCGCTGCGCTCGGTCGTTCGGCTGCGGCGAGCGGTATCAGCTCACTCAAAGGCG
GTAATACGGTTATCCACAGAATCAGGGGATAACGCAGGAAAGAACATGTGAGCAAAAGGCCAGCAAAAGG
CCAGGAACCGTAAAAAGGCCGCGTTGCTGGCGTTTTTCCATAGGCTCCGCCCCCCTGACGAGCATCACAA
AAATCGACGCTCAAGTCAGAGGTGGCGAAACCCGACAGGACTATAAAGATACCAGGCGTTTCCCCCTGGA
AGCTCCCTCGTGCGCTCTCCTGTTCCGACCCTGCCGCTTACCGGATACCTGTCCGCCTTTCTCCCTTCGG
GAAGCGTGGCGCTTTCTCATAGCTCACGCTGTAGGTATCTCAGTTCGGTGTAGGTCGTTCGCTCCAAGCT
GGGCTGTGTGCACGAACCCCCCGTTCAGCCCGACCGCTGCGCCTTATCCGGTAACTATCGTCTTGAGTCC
AACCCGGTAAGACACGACTTATCGCCACTGGCAGCAGCCACTGGTAACAGGATTAGCAGAGCGAGGTATG
TAGGCGGTGCTACAGAGTTCTTGAAGTGGTGGCCTAACTACGGCTACACTAGAAGGACAGTATTTGGTAT
CTGCGCTCTGCTGAAGCCAGTTACCTTCGGAAAAAGAGTTGGTAGCTCTTGATCCGGCAAACAAACCACC
GCTGGTAGCGGTGGTTTTTTTGTTTGCAAGCAGCAGATTACGCGCAGAAAAAAAGGATCTCAAGAAGATC
CTTTGATCTTTTCTACGGGGTCTGACGCTCAGTGGAACGAAAACTCACGTTAAGGGATTTTGGTCATGAG
ATTATCAAAAAGGATCTTCACCTAGATCCTTTTAAATTAAAAATGAAGTTTGCGGCCGCAAATCAATCTA
AAGTATATATGAGTAAACTTGGTCTGACAGTTACCAATGCTTAATCAGTGAGGCACCTATCTCAGCGATC
TGTCTATTTCGTTCATCCATAGTTGCCTGACTCCCCGTCGTGTAGATAACTACGATACGGGAGGGCTTAC
CATCTGGCCCCAGTGCTGCAATGATACCGCGAGACCCACGCTCACCGGCTCCAGATTTATCAGCAATAAA
CCAGCCAGCCGGAAGGGCCGAGCGCAGAAGTGGTCCTGCAACTTTATCCGCCTCCATCCAGTCTATTAAT
TGTTGCCGGGAAGCTAGAGTAAGTAGTTCGCCAGTTAATAGTTTGCGCAACGTTGTTGCCATTGCTACAG
GCATCGTGGTGTCACGCTCGTCGTTTGGTATGGCTTCATTCAGCTCCGGTTCCCAACGATCAAGGCGAGT
TACATGATCCCCCATGTTGTGCAAAAAAGCGGTTAGCTCCTTCGGTCCTCCGATCGTTGTCAGAAGTAAG
TTGGCCGCAGTGTTATCACTCATGGTTATGGCAGCACTGCATAATTCTCTTACTGTCATGCCATCCGTAA
GATGCTTTTCTGTGACTGGTGAGTACTCAACCAAGTCATTCTGAGAATAGTGTATGCGGCGACCGAGTTG
CTCTTGCCCGGCGTCAACACGGGATAATACCGCGCCACATAGCAGAACTTTAAAAGTGCTCATCATTGGA
AAACGTTCTTCGGGGCGAAAACTCTCAAGGATCTTACCGCTGTTGAGATCCAGTTCGATGTAACCCACTC
GTGCACCCAACTGATCTTCAGCATCTTTTACTTTCACCAGCGTTTCTGGGTGAGCAAAAACAGGAAGGCA
AAATGCCGCAAAAAAGGGAATAAGGGCGACACGGAAATGTTGAATACTCATACTCTTCCTTTTTCAAT
Features (pLannotate 1.2.2; 25 found; start..end, strand, type, name):
    135..514     +  enhancer       CMV enhancer: human cytomegalovirus immediate early enhancer
    515..718     +  promoter       CMV promoter: human cytomegalovirus (CMV) immediate early promoter
    719..894     +  LTR            5' LTR (truncated): truncated long terminal repeat from Moloney murine sarcoma virus
   1016..1290    +  misc_feature   MESV Ψ (fragment): packaging signal of murine embryonic stem cell virus
   1357..1773    +  CDS            gag (truncated): truncated Moloney murine leukemia virus (MMLV) gag gene lacking the start codon
   1787..2166    +  enhancer       CMV enhancer: human cytomegalovirus immediate early enhancer
   2169..2444    +  promoter       chicken β-actin promoter: No description available
   2445..3453    +  intron         chimeric intron: chimera between introns from chicken β-actin and rabbit β-globin
   3523..3556    +  protein_bind   lox2272: Cre-mediated recombination occurs in the 8-bp core sequence (GGATACTT). lox2272 sites are compatible with each other, but incompatible with loxP or loxN sites (Lee and Saito, 1988). Cre recombinase
   3557..3606    -  intron         β-globin intron (fragment): internally truncated intron from human β-globin
   3607..3640    +  protein_bind   loxP: Cre-mediated recombination occurs in the 8-bp core sequence (GCATACAT). Cre recombinase
   3652..5079    -  CDS            tdTomato: tdTomato is a basic (constitutively fluorescent) orange fluorescent protein published in 2004, derived from Discosoma sp.. It is reported to be a somewhat slowly-maturing tandem dimer with low acid sensitivity.
   5080..5139    -  CDS            Gap43 (fragment): NEUM_RAT - Experimental evidence at protein level: Swiss-Prot protein existence level 1. This protein is associated with nerve growth. It is a major component of the motile 'growth cones' that form the tips of elongating axons. Plays a role in axonal and dendritic filopodia induction (By similarity). From Rattus norvegicus (Rat).
   5209..5235    -  misc_feature   MCS (fragment): multiple cloning site
   5239..5955    -  CDS            EYFP: EYFP is a basic (constitutively fluorescent) green/yellow fluorescent protein published in 1996, derived from Aequorea victoria. It is reported to be a very rapidly-maturing weak dimer with high acid sensitivity.
   6934..7650    -  CDS            Kif5c: KIF5C_RAT - Also known as Nkhc2. Experimental evidence at protein level: Swiss-Prot protein existence level 1. Involved in synaptic transmission (By similarity). Mediates dendritic trafficking of mRNAs (By similarity). Kinesin is a microtubule-associated force-producing protein that may play a role in organelle transport (By similarity). Required for anterograde axonal transportation of MAPK8IP3/JIP3 which is essential for MAPK8IP3/JIP3 function in axon elongation (PubMed:23576431). From Rattus norvegicus (Rat).
   7662..7695    -  protein_bind   lox2272: Cre-mediated recombination occurs in the 8-bp core sequence (GGATACTT). lox2272 sites are compatible with each other, but incompatible with loxP or loxN sites (Lee and Saito, 1988). Cre recombinase
   7696..7745    -  intron         β-globin intron (fragment): internally truncated intron from human β-globin
   7746..7779    -  protein_bind   loxP: Cre-mediated recombination occurs in the 8-bp core sequence (GCATACAT). Cre recombinase
   7789..8377    +  misc_feature   WPRE: woodchuck hepatitis virus posttranscriptional regulatory element
   8450..9043    +  LTR            LTR: long terminal repeat from Moloney murine leukemia virus
   9052..9098    +  LTR            5' LTR (truncated) (fragment): truncated long terminal repeat from Moloney murine sarcoma virus
   9181..9229    -  CDS            lacI (fragment): lac repressor; lacI; The lac repressor binds to the lac operator to inhibit transcription in E. coli. This inhibition can be relieved by adding lactose or isopropyl-β-D-thiogalactopyranoside (IPTG).
   9415..10003   -  rep_origin     ori: high-copy-number ColE1/pMB1/pBR322/pUC origin of replication
  10181..11041   -  CDS            AmpR: β-lactamase; bla; confers resistance to ampicillin, carbenicillin, and related antibiotics
