[The description below was written by a language model from this plasmid's Addgene catalogue record and pLannotate feature annotations shown in this document.]
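Description:
RV-cag-Dio-Kif5c-2A-tdt is a gammaretroviral (MMLV-type) transfer vector of about 11 kb, built on the RV-Syn backbone, for Cre-dependent expression of a truncated kinesin motor together with a membrane-targeted red reporter. It is propagated in E. coli as a high-copy plasmid through a ColE1/pUC-type origin and selected with ampicillin (AmpR). The viral portion begins with a CMV enhancer/promoter fused to a truncated 5' LTR, which drives production of the genomic RNA in packaging cells. This is followed by a packaging signal, a truncated gag fragment lacking its start codon, and a downstream MMLV LTR.

Between the LTRs, a CAG promoter (CMV enhancer, chicken β-actin promoter and chimeric intron) sits upstream of a DIO/FLEx cassette. The coding unit lies in the antisense orientation, flanked on each side by a lox2272 and a loxP site, with the downstream pair inverted relative to the upstream pair. Cre recombination therefore flips the cassette and locks it in the sense orientation, restricting expression to Cre-positive cells. A WPRE downstream enhances transcript expression.

The insert encodes the rat Kif5c motor domain (residues 1–560, subcloned from a Kif5c 1-560 GFP plasmid). The feature table shows an EYFP coding sequence following Kif5c, although only part of the Kif5c region is annotated. According to the insert name, a P2A peptide links this to tdTomato, which carries an N-terminal Gap43 palmitoylation signal for membrane labelling; the P2A itself is not annotated. Sequence discrepancies (V40A and E125V in Kif5c, N185S in EYFP) were noted, and the depositor reports that they do not affect function. The associated publication concerns interneuron migration and axonal targeting, but the record does not state the specific experimental use.
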