Addgene plasmid #87668: RV-cag-Dio-Kif5c-2A-tdt
Purpose: retroviral vector, conditional expression membrane Tdtomato and Kif5Cdelta560
Depositing lab: Oscar Marin. Depositing organization: King's College London. Publication: Optimization of interneuron function by direct coupling of cell migration and axonal targeting. Lim L, Pakan JMP, Selten MM, Marques-Smith A, Llorca A, Bae SE, Rochefort NL, Marin O. Nat Neurosci. 2018 Jun 18. pii: 10.1038/s41593-018-0162-9. doi: 10.1038/s41593-018-0162-9. PubMed 29915195.
Backbone
  Vector backbone: RV-Syn
  Vector type: Retroviral
Growth in bacteria
  Bacterial resistance: Ampicillin, 100 μg/mL
  Growth temperature: 37°C
  Growth strain: NEB Stable
  Copy number: High Copy
Gene/Insert
  Gene/Insert name: Kif5C-P2A-mTdt (alt name: NM_001107730.1)
  Species: R. norvegicus (rat)
  Insert size (bp): 4002
  Mutation: motor domain aa1-560 present, V40A, E125V (see depositor comment below)
  Entrez Gene: Kif5c
  Promoter: CAG
  Tag / fusion protein: palmitylation (N terminal on insert)
  Cloning method: Restriction Enzyme; 5′ cloning site PacI (not destroyed); 3′ cloning site AscI (not destroyed)
  Sequencing primers: 5′ pRRL-Fwd; 3′ WPRE-R
Terms and licenses: Academic/Nonprofit Terms; Industry Terms: Not Available to Industry
Depositor comments: Please note that several discrepancies (including mutation N185S in EYFP, and mutations V40A, E125V in Kif5C) were found between Addgene's quality control and the depositor's sequence. The depositor noted that these discrepancies do NOT affect plasmid function. Kif5Cdelta560 subclone from addgene plasmid 45059, pBa.Kif5c 1-560.GFP
How to cite: RV-cag-Dio-Kif5c-2A-tdt was a gift from Oscar Marin (Addgene plasmid # 87668 ; http://n2t.net/addgene:87668 ; RRID:Addgene_87668)
