>Addgene plasmid #87668 | RV-cag-Dio-Kif5c-2A-tdt | addgene partial sequence | sequence record 176603 | Addgene Partial NGS Result
GCCCCGCCCCTCGCCCCGCCCCGCCCCGCCTGGCGCGCGCCCCCCCCCCCCCCCGCCCCCATCGCTGCAC
AAAATAATTAAAAAATAAATAAATACAAAATTGGGGGTGGGGAGGGGGGGGAGATGGGGAGAGTGAAGCA
GAACGTGGGGCTCACCTCGACCATGGTAATAGCGATGACTAATACGTAGATGTACTGCCAAGTAGGAAAG
TCCCATAAGGTCATGTACTGGGCATAATGCCAGGCGGGCCATTTACCGTCATTGACGTCAATAGGGGGCG
TACTTGGCATATGATACACTTGATGTACTGCCAAGTGGGCAGTTTACCGTAAATACTCCACCCATTGACG
TCAATGGAAAGTCCCTATTGGCGTTACTATGGGAACATACGTCATTATTGACGTCAATGGGCGGGGGTCG
TTGGGCGGTCAGCCAGGCGGGCCATTTACCGTAAGTTATGTAACGCGGAACTCCATATATGGGCTATGAA
CTAATGACCCCGTAATTGATTACTATTAATAACTAGTCAATAATCAATGTCGACATCGAATTCCGGCGCC
TAGAGAAGGAGTGAGGGCTGGATAAAGGGAGGATCGAGGCGGGGTCGAACGAGGAGGTTCAAGGGGGAGA
GACGGGGCGGATGGAGGAAGAGGAGGCGGAGGCTTAGGGTGTACAAAGGGCTTGACCCAGGGAGGGGGGT
CAAAAGCCAAGGCTTCCCAGGTCACGATGTAGGGGACCTGGTCTGGGTGTCCATGCGGGCCAGGTGAAAA
GACCTTGATCTTAACCTGGGTGATGAGGTCTCGGTTAAAGGTGCCGTCTCGCGGCCATCCGACGTTAAAG
GTTGGCCATTCTGCAGAGCAGAAGGTAACCCAACGTCTCTTCTTGACATCTACCGACTGGTTGTGAGCGA
TCCGCTCGACATCTTTCCAGTGACCTAAGGTCAAACTTAAGGGAGTGGTAACAGTCTGGCCCTAATTTTC
AGACAAATACAGAAACACAGTCAGACAGAGACAACACAGAACGATGCTGCAGCGCTGCAGCAGACAAGAC
GCGCGGCTTCGGTTCCAAACCGAAAGCAAAAATTCAGACGGAGGCGGGAACTGTTTTAGGTTCTCGTCTC
CTACCAGAACCACATATCCTGACGGGGTCGGATTCCACATCGACTCCCTTCCTCAGGTCGGGCCACAAAA
ACGGCCCCCAAAGTCCCTGGGACGTCTCCCAGGGTTGCGGCCGGGTGTTCAGAACTCGTCAGTTCCACCA
CGGGTCCGCCAGATACAGAGCTAGTTAGCTAACTAGTACAGACGCAGGCGCATAACATCAAACATAGACA
CTAGACAATCGGACAGACACAGATAAGTTGCTGGCCAGCTTACCTCCCGGTGGTGGGTCGGTGGTCCCTG
GGCAGGGGTCTCCAAATCCCGGACGAGCCCCCAAATGAAAGACCCCCGTCGTGGGTAGTCAATCACTCAG
AGGAGACCCTCCCAAGGAACAGCGAGACCACGATTCGGATGCAAACAGCAAGAGGCTTTATTGGGAATAC
GGGTACCCGGGCGACTCAGTCAATCGGAGGACTGGCGCCCCGAGTGAGGGGTTGTGGGCTCTTTTATTGA
GCTCTGCTTATATAGACCTCCCACCGTACACGCCTACCGCCCATTTGCGTCAATGGGGCGGAGTTGTTAC
GACATTTTGGAAAGTCCCGTTGATTTTGGTGCCAAAACAAACTCCCATTGACGTCAATGGGGTGGAGACT
TGGAAATCCCCGTGAGTCAAACCGCTATCCACGCCCATTGATGTACTGCCAAAACCGCATCACCATGGTA
ATAGCGATGACTAATACGTAGATGTACTGCCAAGTAGGAAAGTCCCATAAGGTCATGTACTGGGCATAAT
GCCAGGCGGGCCATTTACCGTCATTGACGTCAATAGGGGGCGTACTTGGCATATGATACACTTGATGTAC
TGCCAAGTGGGCAGTTTACCGTAAATACTCCACCCATTGACGTCAATGGAAAGTCCCTATTGGCGTTACT
ATGGGAACATACGTCATTATTGACGTCAATGGGCGGGGGTCGTTGGGCGGTCAGCCAGGCGGGCCATTTA
CCGTAAGTTATGTAACGCGGAACTCCATATATGGGCTATGAACTAATGACCCCGTAATTGATTACTATTA
ATAACTAGTCAATAATCAATGTCAACATGGCGGTAATGTTGGACATGAGCCAATATAAATGTACATATTA
TGATATGGATACAACGTATGCAATGGCCAATAGCCAATATTGATTTATGCTATATAACCAATGAATAATA
TGGCTAATGGCCGGATCATTGAAAAAGGAAGAGTATGAGTATTCAACATTTCCGTGTCGCCCTTATTCCC
TTTTTTGCGGCATTTTGCCTTCCTGTTTTTGCTCACCCAGAAACGCTGGTGAAAGTAAAAGATGCTGAAG
ATCAGTTGGGTGCACGAGTGGGTTACATCGAACTGGATCTCAACAGCGGTAAGATCCTTGAGAGTTTTCG
CCCCGAAGAACGTTTTCCAATGATGAGCACTTTTAAAGTTCTGCTATGTGGCGCGGTATTATCCCGTATT
GACGCCGGGCAAGAGCAACTCGGTCGCCGCATACACTATTCTCAGAATGACTTGGTTGAGTACTCACCAG
TCACAGAAAAGCATCTTACGGATGGCATGACAGTAAGAGAATTATGCAGTGCTGCCATAACCATGAGTGA
TAACACTGCGGCCAACTTACTTCTGACAACGATCGGAGGACCGAAGGAGCTAACCGCTTTTTTGCACAAC
ATGGGGGATCATGTAACTCGCCTTGATCGTTGGGAACCGGAGCTGAATGAAGCCATACCAAACGACGAGC
GTGACACCACGATGCCTGTAGCAATGGCAACAACGTTGCGCAAACTATTAACTGGCGAACTACTTACTCT
AGCTTCCCGGCAACAATTAATAGACTGGATGGAGGCGGATAAAGTTGCAGGACCACTTCTGCGCTCGGCC
CTTCCGGCTGGCTGGTTTATTGCTGATAAATCTGGAGCCGGTGAGCGTGGGTCTCGCGGTATCATTGCAG
CACTGGGGCCAGATGGTAAGCCCTCCCGTATCGTAGTTATCTACACGACGGGGAGTCAGGCAACTATGGA
TGAACGAAATAGACAGATCGCTGAGATAGGTGCCTCACTGATTAAGCATTGGTAACTGTCAGACCAAGTT
TACTCATATATACTTTAGATTGATTTGCGGCCGCAAAAGGATCTAGGTGAAGATCCTTTTTGATAATCTC
ATGACCAAAATCCCTTAACGTGAGTTTTCGTTCCACTGAGCGTCAGACCCCGTAGAAAAGATCAAAGGAT
CTTCTTGAGATCCTTTTTTTCTGCGCGTAATCTGCTGCTTGCAAACAAAAAAACCACCGCTACCAGCGGT
GGTTTGTTTGCCGGATCAAGAGCTACCAACTCTTTTTCCGAAGGTAACTGGCTTCAGCAGAGCGCAGATA
CCAAATACTGTTCTTCTAGTGTAGCCGTAGTTAGGCCACCACTTCAAGAACTCTGTAGCACCGCCTACAT
ACCTCGCTCTGCTAATCCTGTTACCAGTGGCTGCTGCCAGTGGCGATAAGTCGTGTCTTACCGGGTTGGA
CTCAAGACGATAGTTACCGGATAAGGCGCAGCGGTCGGGCTGAACGGGGGGTTCGTGCACACAGCCCAGC
TTGGAGCGAACGACCTACACCGAACTGAGATACCTACAGCGTGAGCTATGAGAAAGCGCCACGCTTCCCG
AAGGGAGAAAGGCGGACAGGTATCCGGTAAGCGGCAGGGTCGGAACAGGAGAGCGCACGAGGGAGCTTCC
AGGGGGAAACGCCTGGTATCTTTATAGTCCTGTCGGGTTTCGCCACCTCTGACTTGAGCGTCGATTTTTG
TGATGCTCGTCAGGGGGGCGGAGCCTATGGAAAAACGCCAGCAACGCGGCCTTTTTACGGTTCCTGGCCT
TTTGCTGGCCTTTTGCTCACATGTTCTTTCCTGCGTTATCCCCTGATTCTGTGGATAACCGTATTACCGC
CTTTGAGTGAGCTGATACCGCTCGCCGCAGCCGAACGACCGAGCGCAGCGAGTCAGTGAGCGAGGAAGCG
GAAGAGCGCCCAATACGCAAACCGCCTCTCCCCGCGCGTTGGCCGATTCATTAATGCAACTATGGCCATT
TAATGTAAATACTTAAGAAAAAAAACCAAATTAATTTTGATACATGCTGCATGTGAAAGACCCCCGCTGA
CGGGTAGTCAATCACTCAGAGGAGACCCTCCCAAGGAACAGCGAGACCACAAGTCGGATGCAAAWGMCCC
CCGCTGACGGGTAGTCAATCACTCAGAGGAGACCCTCCCAAGGAACAGCGAGACCACAAGTCGGATGCAA
CTGCAAGAGGGTTTATTGGATACACGGGTACCCGGGCGACTCAGTCAATCGGAGGACTGGCGCCCCGAGT
GAGGGGTTGTGGGCTCTTTTATTGAGCTCGGGGAGCAGAAGCGCGCGAACAGAAGCGAGAAGCGAACTGA
TTGGTTAGTTCAAATAAGGCACAGGGTCATTTCAGGTCCTTGGGGCACCCTGGAAACATCTGATGGTTCT
CTAGAAACTGCTGAGGGCTGGACCGCATCTGGGGACCATCTGTTCTTGGCCCTGAGCCGGGGCAGGAACT
GCTTACCACAGATATCCTGTTTGGCCCATATTCAGCTGTTCCATCTGTTCTTGGCCCTGAGCCGGGGCAG
GAACTGCTTACCACAGATATCCTGTTTGGCCCATATTCAGCTGTTCCATCTGTTCCTGACCTTGATCTGA
ACTTCTCTATTCTCAGTTATGTATTTTTCCATGCCTTGCAAAATGGCGTTACTTAAGCTAGCTTGCCAAA
CCTACAGGTGGGGTCTTTCATTCCCCCCTTTTTCTGGAGACTAAATAAAATCTTTTATTTTATCGATGTT
AACAAGCTCGAGCTCGAATTCCAGGCGGGGAGGCGGCCCAAAGGGAGATCCGACTCGTCTGAGGGCGAAG
GCGAAGACGCGGAAGAGGCCGCAGAGCCGGCAGCAGGCCGCGGGAAGGAAGGTCCGCTGGATTGAGGGCC
GAAGGGACGTAGCAGAAGGACGTCCCGCGCAGAATCCAGGTGGCAACACAGGCGAGCAGCCATGGAAAGG
ACGTCAGCTTCCCCGACAACACCACGGAATTGTCAGTGCCCAACAGCCGAGCCCCTGTCCAGCAGCGGGC
AAGGCAGGCGGCGATGAGTTCCGCCGTGGCAATAGGGAGGGGGAAAGCGAAAGTCCCGGAAAGGAGCTGA
CAGGTGGTGGCAATGCCCCAACCAGTGGGGGTTGCGTCAGCAAACACAGTGCACACCACGCCACGTTGCC
TGACAACGGGCCACAACTCCTCATAAAGAGACAGCAACCAGGATTTATACAAGGAGGAGAAAATGAAAGC
CATACGGGAAGCAATAGCATGATACAAAGGCATTAAAGCAGCGTATCCACATAGCGTAAAAGGAGCAACA
TAGTTAAGAATACCAGTCAATCTTTCACAAATTTTGTAATCCAGAGGTTGATTGGTTTAAACATAACTTC
GTATAGCATACATTATACGAAGTTATTCTTTGCACCATTCTAAAGAATAACAGTGATAATTTCTGGGTTA
AGGCAAATAACTTCGTATAGGATACTTTATACGAAGTTATCGCGGCGCGCCATGGCGGATCCAGCCGAAT
GCAGCATCAAAGTGATGTGCCGGTTCCGGCCCCTCAACGAAGCTGAGATCCTCCGCGGGGACAAATTCAT
CCCCAAATTCAAAGGCGAGGAGACGGTGGCGATCGGGCAAGGGAAGCCGTATGTCTTTGACCGAGTTCTG
CCGCCCAACACAACCCAGGAGCAGGTCTACAATGCCTGTGCGAAGCAGATTGTCAAAGATGTCCTCGAGG
GTTACAATGGGACAATTTTTGCATACGGGCAGACTTCATCAGGAAAAACTCATACCATGGAGGGGAAGCT
GCACGATCCTCAGCTTATGGGTATCATACCCAGGATCGCACACGATATTTTCGATCACATCTATTCCATG
GATGTGAACTTGGAGTTTCATATCAAGGTTTCCTATTTTGAGATCTACTTGGACAAAATAAGGGACTTGC
TTGACGTGTCCAAGACCAACTTGGCTGTTCATGAAGACAAAAACAGAGTCCCCTATGTAAAGGGGTGCAC
CGAGAGGTTTGTGTCAAGCCCGGAGGAGGTCATGGATGTGATCGATGAGGGCAAAGCAAACCGACATGTG
GCTGTGACAAACATGAACGAACACAGCTCCAGGAGTCACAGTATCTTCCTGATTAACATTAAACAAGAGA
ATGTGGAGACTGAAAAAAAACTCAGCGGGAAGCTGTATTTGGTTGATTTGGCTGGGAGTGAAAAGGTCAG
CAAAACTGGTGCCGAGGGAGCTGTTCTTGATGAAGCTAAAAATATCAACAAGTCTTTGTCTGCTCTTGGA
AATGTGATCTCTGCCTTGGCAGAAGGGACAAAAACACATGTGCCATACCGGGACAGCAAGATGACTCGGA
TTCTCCAGGACTCTCTGGGTGGGAACTGCAGGACCACCATTGTCATTTGCTGTTCTCCTTCAGTCTTCAA
TGAGGCTGAGACCAAGTCCACGCTGATGTTTGGACAGAGAGCAAAGACCATCAAGAATACGGTCTCTGTG
AACTTGGAACTAACAGCAGAAGAATGGAAGAAGAAATATGAAAAAGAGAAAGAGAAGAATAAGGCCCTGA
AGAGTGTCATCCAGCATCTGGAGGTGGAGCTGAACAGGTGGAGGAACGGGGAAGCTGTGCCTGAGGATGA
ACAGATCAGTGCCAAGGACCAGAAGAACCTGGAGCCCTGCGACAACACACCCATCATAGACAACATCACA
CCTGTGGTTGACGGCATCTCTGCTGAGAAAGAGAAGTATGACGAGGAAATCACCAGTCTGTACCGACAGC
TGGATGACAAGGACGATGAAATTAACCAGCAGAGCCAGCTGGCTGAAAAGCTGAAGCAACAGATGTTGGA
TCAGGACGAGCTTCTAGCTTCCACCAGAAGGGACTACGAGAAAATCCAGGAGGAGCTGACCCGCCTCCAG
ATTGAAAACGAGGCGGCTAAAGACGAGGTGAAGGAGGTCCTCCAGGCCCTGGAGGAGCTGGCTGTCAATT
ACGACCAGAAGTCACAGGAAGTGGAGGACAAGACCCGGGCCAACGAGCAACTGACCGATGAGCTGGCCCA
GAAAACGACGACACTGACAACCACCCAGCGGGAGCTGAGTCAGCTACAGGAGCTTAGCAACCACCAGAAG
AAGAGGGCCACGGAGATCCTGAACCTGCTTCTCAAGGATCTGGGCGAGATATCACCGGTCGCCACCATGG
TGAGCAAGGGCGAGGAGCTGTTCACCGGGGTGGTGCCCATCCTGGTCGAGCTGGACGGCGACGTAAACGG
CCACAAGTTCAGCGTGTCCGGCGAGGGCGAGGGCGATGCCACCTACGGCAAGCTGACCCTGAAGTTCATC
TGCACCACCGGCAAGCTGCCCGTGCCCTGGCCCACCCTCGTGACCACCTTCGGCTACGGCCTGCAGTGCT
TCGCCCGCTACCCCGACCACATGAAGCAGCACGACTTCTTCAAGTCCGCCATGCCCGAAGGCTACGTCCA
GGAGCGCACCATCTTCTTCAAGGACGACGGCAACTACAAGACCCGCGCCGAGGTGAAGTTCGAGGGCGAC
ACCCTGGTGAACCGCATCGAGCTGAAGGGCATCGACTTCAAGGAGGACGGCAACATCCTGGGGCACAAGC
TGGAGTACAACTACAACAGCCACAACGTCTATATCATGGCCGACAAGCAGAAGAACGGCATCAAGGTGAA
CTTCAAGATCCGCCACAACATCGAGGACGGCAGCGTGCAGCTCGCCGACCACTACCAGCAGAGCACCCCC
ATCGGCGACGGCCCCGTGCTGCTGCCCGACAACCACTACCTGAGCTACCAGTCCGCCCTGAGCAAAGACC
CCAACGAGAAGCGCGATCACATGGTCCTGCTGGAGTTCGTGACCGCCGCCGGGATCACTCTCGGCATGGA
CGAGCTGTACAAGTACGTCGACGGTACCGCGGGCCCGGGATCCGGCGCCACAAACTTCTCTCTGCTAAAG
CAAGCAGGTGATGTTGAAGAAAACCCCGGGCCTACACGCGCCATGCTGTGCTGTATGAGAAGAACCAAAC
AGGTTGAAAAGAATGATGAGGACCAAAAGATCATGGTGAGCAAGGGCGAGGAGGTCATCAAAGAGTTCAT
GCGCTTCAAGGTGCGCATGGAGGGCTCCATGAACGGCCACGAGTTCGAGATCGAGGGCGAGGGCGAGGGC
CGCCCCTACGAGGGCACCCAGACCGCCAAGCTGAAGGTGACCAAGGGCGGCCCCCTGCCCTTCGCCTGGG
ACATCCTGTCCCCCCAGTTCATGTACGGCTCCAAGGCGTACGTGAAGCACCCCGCCGACATCCCCGATTA
CAAGAAGCTGTCCTTCCCCGAGGGCTTCAAGTGGGAGCGCGTGATGAACTTCGAGGACGGCGGTCTGGTG
ACCGTGACCCAGGACTCCTCCCTGCAGGACGGCACGCTGATCTACAAGGTGAAGATGCGCGGCACCAACT
TCCCCCCCGACGGCCCCGTAATGCAGAAGAAGACCATGGGCTGGGAGGCCTCCACCGAGCGCCTGTACCC
CCGCGACGGCGTGCTGAAGGGCGAGATCCACCAGGCCCTGAAGCTGAAGGACGGCGGCCACTACCTGGTG
GAGTTCAAGACCATCTACATGGCCAAGAAGCCCGTGCAACTGCCCGGCTACTACTACGTGGACACCAAGC
TGGACATCACCTCCCACAACGAGGACTACACCATCGTGGAACAGTACGAGCGCTCCGAGGGCCGCCACCA
CCTGTTCCTGGGGCATGGCACCGGCAGCACCGGCAGCGGCAGCTCCGGCACCGCCTCCTCCGAGGACAAC
AACATGGCCGTCATCAAAGAGTTCATGCGCTTCAAGGTGCGCATGGAGGGCTCCATGAACGGCCACGAGT
TCGAGATCGAGGGCGAGGGCGAGGGCCGCCCCTACGAGGGCACCCAGACCGCCAAGCTGAAGGTGACCAA
GGGCGGCCCCCTGCCCTTCGCCTGGGACATCCTGTCCCCCCAGTTCATGTACGGCTCCAAGGCGTACGTG
AAGCACCCCGCCGACATCCCCGATTACAAGAAGCTGTCCTTCCCCGAGGGCTTCAAGTGGGAGCGCGTGA
TGAACTTCGAGGACGGCGGTCTGGTGACCGTGACCCAGGACTCCTCCCTGCAGGACGGCACGCTGATCTA
CAAGGTGAAGATGCGCGGCACCAACTTCCCCCCCGACGGCCCCGTAATGCAGAAGAAGACCATGGGCTGG
GAGGCCTCCACCGAGCGCCTGTACCCCCGCGACGGCGTGCTGAAGGGCGAGATCCACCAGGCCCTGAAGC
TGAAGGACGGCGGCCACTACCTGGTGGAGTTCAAGACCATCTACATGGCCAAGAAGCCCGTGCAACTGCC
CGGCTACTACTACGTGGACACCAAGCTGGACATCACCTCCCACAACGAGGACTACACCATCGTGGAACAG
TACGAGCGCTCCGAGGGCCGCCACCACCTGTTCCTGTACGGCATGGACGAGCTGTACAAGTAATTAATTA
AATAACTTCGTATAATGTATGCTATACGAAGTTATTAAGAGGTTTCATATTGCTAATAGCAGCTACAATC
CAGCTACCATTCTGCATAACTTCGTATAAAGTATCCTATACGAAGTTATTCCGGATCCGCTAGCGAATTC
TTTGCCAAAATGATGAGACAGCACAATAACCAGCACGTTGCCCAGGAGCTGTAGGAAAAAGAAGAAGGCA
TGAACATGGTTAGCAGAGGCTCTAGAGCCGCCGGTCACACGCCAGAAGCCGAACCCCGCCCTGCCCCGTC
CCCCCCGAAGGCAGCCGTCCCCCCGCGGACAGCCCCGAGGCTGGAGAGGGAGAAGGGGACGGCGGCGCGG
CGACGCACGAAGGCCCTCCCCGCCCATTTCCTTCCTGCCGGCGCCGCACCGCTTCGCCCCGCGCCCGCTA
GAGGGGGTGCGGCGGCGCCTCCCAGATTTCGGCTCCG
